Addgene plasmid #201331: pBD002
Purpose: pDefence15:Eluc (defence-induced promoter with green-shifted luciferase expression cassette)
Depositing lab: Benjamin Schwessinger. Depositing organization: Australian National University.
Backbone
  Vector backbone: pICH47732
  Vector type: Plant Expression
Growth in bacteria
  Bacterial resistance: Ampicillin, 100 μg/mL
  Growth temperature: 37°C
  Growth strain: DH5alpha
  Copy number: High Copy
Gene/Insert
  Gene/Insert name: pDefence15:Eluc
  Species: Triticum aestivum
  Mutation: removal of BsaI and BpiI sites
  Cloning method: Restriction Enzyme; 5′ cloning site unknown (unknown if destroyed)
Terms and licenses: Academic/Nonprofit Terms; Industry Terms: Not Available to Industry
How to cite: pBD002 was a gift from Benjamin Schwessinger (Addgene plasmid # 201331 ; http://n2t.net/addgene:201331 ; RRID:Addgene_201331)
