[The description below was written by a language model from this plasmid's Addgene catalogue record and pLannotate feature annotations shown in this document.]
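Description:
pBD002 is a plant expression plasmid built on the pICH47732 backbone, a Golden Gate/MoClo-style level 1 acceptor in which a single transcription unit sits between T-DNA borders. The feature table shows the standard parts of this backbone. These include a high-copy ColE1/pUC-type origin and an ampicillin resistance gene (β-lactamase with its own promoter) for propagation and selection in E. coli. The broad-host-range incP oriV and the trfA replication initiator gene together allow replication in hosts such as Agrobacterium. Left and right border repeats from nopaline-type T-DNA flank the region that carries the insert.

The payload is a reporter cassette named pDefence15:Eluc, in which a defence-induced promoter drives a green-shifted luciferase (Eluc). The record lists wheat (Triticum aestivum) as the species. Internal BsaI and BpiI recognition sites have been removed from the insert, which keeps it compatible with Type IIS assembly into higher-order constructs. The automated annotation does not recognise the promoter or the luciferase coding sequence, so their exact coordinates are not recorded. They presumably occupy the unannotated stretch upstream of the NOS terminator, which supplies the poly(A) signal and lies just before the right border. The very short hits labelled as a Drosophila U6-3 promoter fragment and a TetR fragment are most likely spurious matches, not functional elements.

The design points to luminescence readouts of defence signalling, where light output reports promoter activation in plant cells. The record does not describe specific assays or delivery methods, and no plant selectable marker is annotated.
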