Features (pLannotate 1.2.2; 10 found; start..end, strand, type, name):
   1402..1418    -  promoter       dU6-3 promoter (fragment): RNA polymerase III promoter for Drosophila U6-3 snRNA (Port et al., 2014)
   2306..2558    +  terminator     NOS terminator: nopaline synthase terminator and poly(A) signal
   2606..2630    +  misc_feature   RB T-DNA repeat: right border repeat from nopaline C58 T-DNA
   2742..2762    -  CDS            TetR (fragment): tetracycline resistance regulatory protein; tetR
   2789..3934    -  CDS            trfA: TRFA_ECOLX - Experimental evidence at protein level: Swiss-Prot protein existence level 1. Also involved in plasmid copy number control, promoting intermolecular coupling of protein bound iterons at oriV, which inhibits replication initiation. From Escherichia coli.
   4270..4858    -  rep_origin     ori: high-copy-number ColE1/pMB1/pBR322/pUC origin of replication
   5029..5889    -  CDS            AmpR: β-lactamase; bla; confers resistance to ampicillin, carbenicillin, and related antibiotics
   5890..5994    -  promoter       AmpR promoter: bla
   6081..6712    -  rep_origin     oriV: incP origin of replication
   6804..6828    +  misc_feature   LB T-DNA repeat: left border repeat from nopaline C58 T-DNA
>Addgene plasmid #201331 | pBD002 | addgene full sequence | sequence record 410554 | Addgene NGS Result
TCTGTGAAGACAATGCCGAATTCGGATCCGGAGACATTGTACAACCCCGGTTTACGTTACACAGCAGCGA
GTAGTCATTTTCAGTTACACGCTATGTATGCATGTTGACCGGGTAAGAAAATCGAGACGCCTTAGCCGTG
TTGTTGCACGTACCGACCGACGCGGTTAAGCTAGCGAACACGGCCCAGATGCATTTGAATGTTTATTACA
AGCTAGTTTTTTTTGCGGGAAAATTACAAGCTAGCTAGGTGTATATATGTCACTTTCAATCACAAGACAA
TGTACTACATGAGAGCTAATGTGCGGCAGGTACGTACATACTATGTGAGAAAGCGAAACATTGCATTCGT
GGGGGCAAGCACAGCCAAAAACCAGTAGTACTAGTCAACTGAAAAAAAAACTAAAACTAGTGGTGCACGC
TCGAAAAGTATTTGAAAACGCGTATCTAGGTGTTGTGTTGCCTACTCGTGAAGGAAGCTCGGGCGTTTCT
CTCCGTGCACAAGGCTATAGCACTATATAAGGTCACGCCCGGCCCTAAGTCCAAGCACTTGACAACCCAC
AAAATAACACAGATCAGATCATACACACCGCCGGCTCGTGGATCACTTCACTCCATCGCTATTCCATTGA
CTGCTGAGCTTCCTGAAAGCGAGTTCGTTGGTAAATGGAGAGAGAGAAGAACGTGGTGTACGGCCCCGAG
CCCAAGCACCCTCTGGGCAACTTCACCGCCGGCGAGATGCTGTACAACGCTCTGCACAAGCACTCCCACA
TCCCCCAGGCCATCCTGGACGTGATGGGCAACGAGTCCCTTTCCTACCAGGAGTTCTTCGACACTACTGT
GAAGCTGGGCCAGAGCCTCCAGAACTGTGGCTACAAGATGAACGATGTCGTGTCGATCTGTGCAGAGAAC
AACAAGAGATTCTTCATCCCCATCATCTCCGCCTGGTACATCGGCATGGTGGTGGCCCCTGTGAACGAGG
ACTATATCCCAGACGAGCTGTGTAAAGTGACCGGCATCTCCAAGCCGATCCTGGTCTTTACCACTAGGAA
GATCCTGCCTAAGGTTTTGGAGGTTAAAGACAGAACCAACTACATAAAGAGGATCATCATACTGGACTCT
GAAGAGAACCTGCTGGGCTGCGAGAGCCTGCACAACTTCATGTCCAGGTACTCCGACAACAACCTCCAAA
CATTCAAGCCTCTGCACTACGACCCTGTGGACCAGGTAGCCGCCATCCTGTGCTCCTCCGGCACAACCGG
CCTGCCTAAAGGCGTGATGCAGACCCACAGGAACATCTGTGTGAGACTCACACACGCATCTGACCCCAGA
GTGGGTACACAACTCATCCCCGGCGTATCCGTGCTGGCCTACCTGCCATTCTTCCACGCCTTCGGCTTCA
GTATCAACCTGGGCTATTTCATGGTGGGCCTGAGAGTGGTGATGCTCCGAAGGTTTAACCAGGAGGTGTT
CCTGAAGGCCATCCAGGACTACGAGGTGAGGAGCGTGATCAACGTTCCCTCCACAATCCTGTTCCTGTCC
AAGAGCCCTCTGGTGGACAAGTACGACCTATCCACCCTGGCGGAGCTGTGCTGTGGAGCCGCTCCTCTGG
CGAAGGAGGTGGCCGAGATCGCCGTGAAGAGGCTGAACCTGCCAGGGATACGGTGTGGCTACGGTCTAAC
AGAGTCTACCTCCGCCAACATCCATACTCTGCACAACGAGTTCAAGTCCGGCTCCCTGGGCAAGGTGACA
CCTTACATGGCCGCCAAGATCATCGACAGGAACACCGGCGAGGCCCTGGGTCCAAACCAGGTGGGCGAGC
TGTGCATCTGGGGACCTATGGTAACAAAAGGCTATGTGAACAACCCACAGGCTACTAAGGAGGCCATCGA
CGACGACGGCTGGCTGCACTCTGGCGACTTCGGCTACTACGACGAGGACGAGTATTTCTACATCGTGGAC
CGGTACAAGGAGCTGATCAAATACAAGGGCTATCAGGTCGCCCCTGTGGAGCTGGAGGAGATCCTCCTTC
AGCACCCAGGCATCAGGGACGTGGCCGTCGTGGGTATCCCTGACATCGAGGCCGGCGAGCTGCCAGCCGG
CTTCGTGGTGAAGCAGCCCGGCGCCCAACTCACCGCTAAGGAGGTGTACGACTTCCTGGCCCAGAGGGTG
TCTCACTCCAAGTACCTGAGGGGCGGCGTAAGGTTCGTGGACTCTATCCCCAGGAACGTGACAGGCAAGA
TTAGTCGAAAAGAGCTGAGGGAGGCCCTGATGGAGAAGGCTTCTAAGCTGTAAGCTTGTCAAGCAGATCG
TTCAAACATTTGGCAATAAAGTTTCTTAAGATTGAATCCTGTTGCCGGTCTTGCGATGATTATCATATAA
TTTCTGTTGAATTACGTTAAGCATGTAATAATTAACATGTAATGCATGACGTTATTTATGAGATGGGTTT
TTATGATTAGAGTCCCGCAATTATACATTTAATACGCGATAGAAAACAAAATATAGCGCGCAAACTAGGA
TAAATTATCGCGCGCGGTGTCATCTATGTTACTAGATCGACGCTGCAATTGTCTTCTGCACGAAGTGGTT
TAAACTATCAGTGTTTGACAGGATATATTGGCGGGTAAACCTAAGAGAAAAGAGCGTTTATTAGAATAAT
CGGATATTTAAAAGGGCGTGAAAAGGTTTATCCGTTCGTCCATTTGTATGTGCATGCCAACCACAGGGTT
CCCCAGATCAGGCGCTGGCTGCTGAACCCCCAGCCGGAACTGACCCCACAAGGCCCTAGCGTTTGCAATG
CACCAGGTCATCATTGACCCAGGCGTGTTCCACCAGGCCGCTGCCTCGCAACTCTTCGCAGGCTTCGCCG
ACCTGCTCGCGCCACTTCTTCACGCGGGTGGAATCCGATCCGCACATGAGGCGGAAGGTTTCCAGCTTGA
GCGGGTACGGCTCCCGGTGCGAGCTGAAATAGTCGAACATCCGTCGGGCCGTCGGCGACAGCTTGCGGTA
CTTCTCCCATATGAATTTCGTGTAGTGGTCGCCAGCAAACAGCACGACGATTTCCTCGTCGATCAGGACC
TGGCAACGGGACGTTTTCTTGCCACGGTCCAGGACGCGGAAGCGGTGCAGCAGCGACACCGATTCCAGGT
GCCCAACGCGGTCGGACGTGAAGCCCATCGCCGTCGCCTGTAGGCGCGACAGGCATTCCTCGGCCTTCGT
GTAATACCGGCCATTGATCGACCAGCCCAGGTCCTGGCAAAGCTCGTAGAACGTGAAGGTGATCGGCTCG
CCGATAGGGGTGCGCTTCGCGTACTCCAACACCTGCTGCCACACCAGTTCGTCATCGTCGGCCCGCAGCT
CGACGCCGGTGTAGGTGATCTTCACGTCCTTGTTGACGTGGAAAATGACCTTGTTTTGCAGCGCCTCGCG
CGGGATTTTCTTGTTGCGCGTGGTGAACAGGGCAGAGCGGGCCGTGTCGTTTGGCATCGCTCGCATCGTG
TCCGGCCACGGCGCAATATCGAACAAGGAAAGCTGCATTTCCTTGATCTGCTGCTTCGTGTGTTTCAGCA
ACGCGGCCTGCTTGGCCTCGCTGACCTGTTTTGCCAGGTCCTCGCCGGCGGTTTTTCGCTTCTTGGTCGT
CATAGTTCCTCGCGTGTCGATGGTCATCGACTTCGCCAAACCTGCCGCCTCCTGTTCAAGACGACGCGAA
CGCTCCACGGCGGCCGATGGCGCGGGCAGGGCAGGGGGAGCCAGTTGCACGCTGTCGCGCTCGATCTTGG
CCGTAGCTTGCTGGACCATCGAGCCGACGGACTGGAAGGTTTCGCGGGGCGCACGCATGACGGTGCGGCT
TGCGATGGTTTCGGCATCCTCGGCGGAAAACCCCGCGTCGATCAGTTCTTGCCTGTATGCCTTCCGGTCA
AACGTCCGATTCATTCACCCTCCTTGCGGGATTGCCCCGACTCACGCCGGGGCAATGTGCCCTTATTCCT
GATTTGACCCGCCTGGTGCCTTGGTGTCCAGATAATCCACCTTATCGGCAATGAAGTCGGTCCCGTAGAC
CGTCTGGCCGTCCTTCTCGTACTTGGTATTCCGAATCTTGCCCTGCACGAATACCAGCGACCCCTTGCCC
AAATACTTGCCGTGGGCCTCGGCCTGAGAGCCAAAACACTTGATGCGGAAGAAGTCGGTGCGCTCCTGCT
TGTCGCCGGCATCGTTGCGCCACATCTAGGATCTGCCAGGAACCGTAAAAAGGCCGCGTTGCTGGCGTTT
TTCCATAGGCTCCGCCCCCCTGACGAGCATCACAAAAATCGACGCTCAAGTCAGAGGTGGCGAAACCCGA
CAGGACTATAAAGATACCAGGCGTTTCCCCCTGGAAGCTCCCTCGTGCGCTCTCCTGTTCCGACCCTGCC
GCTTACCGGATACCTGTCCGCCTTTCTCCCTTCGGGAAGCGTGGCGCTTTCTCATAGCTCACGCTGTAGG
TATCTCAGTTCGGTGTAGGTCGTTCGCTCCAAGCTGGGCTGTGTGCACGAACCCCCCGTTCAGCCCGACC
GCTGCGCCTTATCCGGTAACTATCGTCTTGAGTCCAACCCGGTAAGACACGACTTATCGCCACTGGCAGC
AGCCACTGGTAACAGGATTAGCAGAGCGAGGTATGTAGGCGGTGCTACAGAGTTCTTGAAGTGGTGGCCT
AACTACGGCTACACTAGAAGAACAGTATTTGGTATCTGCGCTCTGCTGAAGCCAGTTACCTTCGGAAAAA
GAGTTGGTAGCTCTTGATCCGGCAAACAAACCACCGCTGGTAGCGGTGGTTTTTTTGTTTGCAAGCAGCA
GATTACGCGCAGAAAAAAAGGATCTCAAGAAGATCCTTTGATCTTTTCTACGGGGTCTGACGCTCAGTGG
AACGAAAACTCACGTTAAGGGATTTTGGTCATGAGATTATCAAAAAGGATCTTCACCTAGATCCTTTTAA
ATTAAAAATGAAGTTTTAAATCAATCTAAAGTATATATGAGTAAACTTGGTCTGACAGTTACCAATGCTT
AATCAGTGAGGCACCTATCTCAGCGATCTGTCTATTTCGTTCATCCATAGTTGCCTGACTCCCCGTCGTG
TAGATAACTACGATACGGGAGGGCTTACCATCTGGCCCCAGTGCTGCAATGATACCGCGAGAACCACGCT
CACCGGCTCCAGATTTATCAGCAATAAACCAGCCAGCCGGAAGGGCCGAGCGCAGAAGTGGTCCTGCAAC
TTTATCCGCCTCCATCCAGTCTATTAATTGTTGCCGGGAAGCTAGAGTAAGTAGTTCGCCAGTTAATAGT
TTGCGCAACGTTGTTGCCATTGCTACAGGCATCGTGGTGTCACGCTCGTCGTTTGGTATGGCTTCATTCA
GCTCCGGTTCCCAACGATCAAGGCGAGTTACATGATCCCCCATGTTGTGCAAAAAAGCGGTTAGCTCCTT
CGGTCCTCCGATCGTTGTCAGAAGTAAGTTGGCCGCAGTGTTATCACTCATGGTTATGGCAGCACTGCAT
AATTCTCTTACTGTCATGCCATCCGTAAGATGCTTTTCTGTGACTGGTGAGTACTCAACCAAGTCATTCT
GAGAATAGTGTATGCGGCGACCGAGTTGCTCTTGCCCGGCGTCAATACGGGATAATACCGCGCCACATAG
CAGAACTTTAAAAGTGCTCATCATTGGAAAACGTTCTTCGGGGCGAAAACTCTCAAGGATCTTACCGCTG
TTGAGATCCAGTTCGATGTAACCCACTCGTGCACCCAACTGATCTTCAGCATCTTTTACTTTCACCAGCG
TTTCTGGGTGAGCAAAAACAGGAAGGCAAAATGCCGCAAAAAAGGGAATAAGGGCGACACGGAAATGTTG
AATACTCATACTCTTCCTTTTTCAATATTATTGAAGCATTTATCAAGGTTATTGTCTCATGAGCGGATAC
ATATTTGAATGTATTTAGAAAAATAAACAAATAGGGGTTCCGCGCACGAATTGGCCAGCGCTGCCATTTT
TGGGGTGAGGCCGTTCGCGGCCGAGGGGCGCAGCCCCTGGGGGGATGGGAGGCCCGCGTTAGCGGGCCGG
GAGGGTTCGAGAAGGGGGGGCACCCCCCTTCGGCGTGCGCGGTCACGCGCACAGGGCGCAGCCCTGGTTA
AAAACAAGGTTTATAAATATTGGTTTAAAAGCAGGTTAAAAGACAGGTTAGCGGTGGCCGAAAAACGGGC
GGAAACCCTTGCAAATGCTGGATTTTCTGCCTGTGGACAGCCCCTCAAATGTCAATAGGTGCGCCCCTCA
TCTGTCAGCACTCTGCCCCTCAAGTGTCAAGGATCGCGCCCCTCATCTGTCAGTAGTCGCGCCCCTCAAG
TGTCAATACCGCAGGGCACTTATCCCCAGGCTTGTCCACATCATCTGTGGGAAACTCGCGTAAAATCAGG
CGTTTTCGCCGATTTGCGAGGCTGGCCAGCTCCACGTCGCCGGCCGAAATCGAGCCTGCCCCTCATCTGT
CAACGCCGCGCCGGGTGAGTCGGCCCCTCAAGTGTCAACGTCCGCCCCTCATCTGTCAGTGAGGGCCAAG
TTTTCCGCGAGGTATCCACAACGCCGGCGGCCGCGGTGTCTCGCACACGGCTTCGACGGCGTTTCTGGCG
CGTTTGCAGGGCCATAGACGGCCGCCAGCCCAGCGGCGAGGGCAACCAGCCCGGTGAGCGTCGCAAAGGA
GATCCTGATCTGACTGATGGGCTGCCTGTATCGAGTGGTGATTTTGTGCCGAGCTGCCGGTCGGGGAGCT
GTTGGCTGGCTGGTGGCAGGATATATTGTGGTGTAAACAAATTGACGCTTAGACAACTTAATAACACATT
GCGGACGTTTTTAATGTACTGGGGTGGATGCAGTGGGCCCCAC
